Addgene plasmid #193333: pBS-TRE-mAmetrine1.1-WPRE
Purpose: Expresses mAmetrine1.1 under the TRE promoter in mammalian cells
Depositing lab: Takeshi Imai. Depositing organization: Kyushu University. Publication: Automated neuronal reconstruction with super-multicolour Tetbow labelling and threshold-based clustering of colour hues. Leiwe MN, Fujimoto S, Baba T, Moriyasu D, Saha B, Sakaguchi R, Inagaki S, Imai T. Nat Commun. 2024 Jun 25;15(1):5279. doi: 10.1038/s41467-024-49455-y. PubMed 38918382.
Backbone
  Vector backbone: pBluescript SK(+)
  Backbone manufacturer: Stratagene
  Total vector size (bp): 4752
  Modifications to backbone: An Xho-Xho fragment containing TRE-SV40 poly A was transferred from pTRE-Tight (Clontech). WPRE was also inserted between a NotI site (not destroyed)
  Vector type: Mammalian Expression
Growth in bacteria
  Bacterial resistance: Ampicillin, 100 μg/mL
  Growth temperature: 37°C
  Growth strain: DH5alpha
  Copy number: High Copy
Gene/Insert
  Gene/Insert name: mAmetrine1.1
  Species: Modified fluorescent protein
  Insert size (bp): 720
  Promoter: TRE
  Cloning method: Restriction Enzyme; 5′ cloning site EcoRI (not destroyed); 3′ cloning site NotI (not destroyed)
  Sequencing primers: 5′ ATGTCGAGGTAGGCGTGTAC; 3′ WPRE-R
Resource information
  A portion of this plasmid was derived from a plasmid made by: The mAmetrine1.1 gene was cloned from pBad-mAmetrine1.1 (Addgene #18084).
Terms and licenses: Academic/Nonprofit Terms; Industry Terms: Not Available to Industry
Depositor comments: Please visit https://www.biorxiv.org/content/10.1101/2022.10.20.512984v1 for bioRxiv preprint.
How to cite: pBS-TRE-mAmetrine1.1-WPRE was a gift from Takeshi Imai (Addgene plasmid # 193333 ; http://n2t.net/addgene:193333 ; RRID:Addgene_193333)
