[The description below was written by a language model from this plasmid's Addgene catalogue record and pLannotate feature annotations shown in this document.]
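Description:
pBS-TRE-mAmetrine1.1-WPRE is a 4,752 bp mammalian expression plasmid built on the pBluescript SK(+) phagemid backbone. It is propagated in E. coli as a high-copy plasmid through its ColE1/pUC-type origin and selected with ampicillin via the β-lactamase gene and its native promoter. The backbone also retains the f1 phage origin, flanking T7 and T3 promoters, and remnants of the lac promoter/operator and lacZα region that are interrupted by the inserted cassette. No mammalian selection marker or viral packaging elements are annotated, so it is a plain plasmid for direct introduction into cells.

The payload is a tetracycline-responsive expression cassette transferred from pTRE-Tight. The tight TRE promoter, made of seven tet operator repeats upstream of a minimal CMV promoter, drives the roughly 720 bp coding sequence of mAmetrine1.1, cloned between EcoRI and NotI sites. mAmetrine1.1 is a photostable yellow-emitting fluorescent protein with a large Stokes shift that is excited by violet light. Downstream sit a WPRE, which enhances transcript stability and expression, and an SV40 polyadenylation signal. The short large T antigen fragment in the annotation is most likely incidental SV40 sequence carried along with that terminator region.

Because the TRE has very low activity on its own, expression requires a tetracycline-controlled transactivator supplied from a separate construct, which this plasmid does not encode. The associated publication describes super-multicolour Tetbow labelling. This suggests the plasmid serves as one colour in a set of TRE-driven fluorescent protein vectors co-delivered to give neurons distinct hues for automated tracing and reconstruction.
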