Features (pLannotate 1.2.2; 16 found; start..end, strand, type, name):
     30..458     -  rep_origin     f1 ori (sequence partly withheld): f1 bacteriophage origin of replication; arrow indicates direction of (+) strand synthesis
    463..618     -  CDS            lacZα (fragment): LacZα fragment of β-galactosidase; lacZ fragment
    626..644     +  promoter       T7 promoter: promoter for bacteriophage T7 RNA polymerase
    653..965     +  promoter       tight TRE promoter: Tet-responsive promoter PTight, consisting of seven tet operator sequences followed by the minimal CMV promoter
    982..1699    +  CDS            mAmetrine1.1 (fragment): photostable yellow fluorescent protein with a large Stokes shift, excitable with violet light (Ai et al., 2008)
   1720..2308    +  misc_feature   WPRE: woodchuck hepatitis virus posttranscriptional regulatory element
   2363..2446    +  CDS            large T antigen (fragment): large T antigen from SV40 (simian virus 40)
   2469..2550    +  polyA_signal   SV40 poly(A) signal: SV40 polyadenylation signal
   2564..2582    -  promoter       T3 promoter: promoter for bacteriophage T3 RNA polymerase
   2627..2643    -  protein_bind   lac operator: The lac repressor binds to the lac operator to inhibit transcription in E. coli. This inhibition can be relieved by adding lactose or isopropyl-β-D-thiogalactopyranoside (IPTG). lac repressor encoded by lacI
   2651..2681    -  promoter       lac promoter: promoter for the E. coli lac operon
   2696..2717    -  protein_bind   CAP binding site: CAP binding activates transcription in the presence of cAMP. E. coli catabolite activator protein
   2730..2822    -  CDS            lacI (fragment): lac repressor; lacI; The lac repressor binds to the lac operator to inhibit transcription in E. coli. This inhibition can be relieved by adding lactose or isopropyl-β-D-thiogalactopyranoside (IPTG).
   3005..3593    -  rep_origin     ori: high-copy-number ColE1/pMB1/pBR322/pUC origin of replication
   3764..4624    -  CDS            AmpR: β-lactamase; bla; confers resistance to ampicillin, carbenicillin, and related antibiotics
   4625..4729    -  promoter       AmpR promoter: bla
>Addgene plasmid #193333 | pBS-TRE-mAmetrine1.1-WPRE | addgene full sequence | sequence record 394048 | Addgene NGS Result
CTAAATTGTAAGCGTTAATATTTTGTTAAAATTCGCGTTAAATTTTTGTTAAATCAGCTCATTTTTTAAC
CAATAGGCCGAAATCGGCAAAATCCCTTATAAATCAAAAGAATAGACCGAGATAGGGT
[37 nt withheld, positions 129-165]
AAAGAACGTGGACTCCAACGTCAAAGG
[49 nt withheld, positions 193-241]
T
[91 nt withheld, positions 243-333]
G
[124 nt withheld, positions 335-458]
CCCATTCGCCATTCAGGCTGCGCAACTGTTGGGAAGGGCGATCGGTGCGGGCCTCTTCGCTATTACGCCA
GCTGGCGAAAGGGGGATGTGCTGCAAGGCGATTAAGTTGGGTAACGCCAGGGTTTTCCCAGTCACGACGT
TGTAAAACGACGGCCAGTGAGCGCGCGTAATACGACTCACTATAGGGCGAATTGGTTTACTCCCTATCAG
TGATAGAGAACGTATGTCGAGTTTACTCCCTATCAGTGATAGAGAACGATGTCGAGTTTACTCCCTATCA
GTGATAGAGAACGTATGTCGAGTTTACTCCCTATCAGTGATAGAGAACGTATGTCGAGTTTACTCCCTAT
CAGTGATAGAGAACGTATGTCGAGTTTATCCCTATCAGTGATAGAGAACGTATGTCGAGTTTACTCCCTA
TCAGTGATAGAGAACGTATGTCGAGGTAGGCGTGTACGGTGGGAGGCCTATATAAGCAGAGCTCGTTTAG
TGAACCGTCAGATCGCCTGGAGAATTCGCCACCATGGTGAGCAAGGGCGAGGAGCTGTTCACCGGGGTGG
TGCCCATCCTGGTCGAGCTGGACGGCGACGTAAACGGCCACAGGTTCAGCGTGCGCGGCGAGGGCGAGGG
CGATGCCACCAACGGCAAGCTGACCCTGAAGTTCATCTGCACCTCCGGCGAGCTGCCCGTGCCCTGGCCC
ACCCTCGTGACCACCCTGTCTTACGGCGTGCAGTGCTTCGCCCGCTACCCCGACCACATGAAGCAGCACG
ACTTCTTCAAGTCCGCCATGCCCGAAGGCTACGTCCAGGAGCGCACCATCTCCTTCAAGGACGACGGCAG
CTACAGGACCCGCGCCGAGGTGAAGTTCGAGGGCGACACCCTGGTGAACCGCATCGAGCTGAAGGGCATC
GACTTCAAGGAGGACGGCAACATCCTGGGGCACAAGCTGGAGTACAACATGAACGCGTGGGACGCGTATA
TCACGGCCGACAAGCAGAAGAACGGCATCAAAGCGAACTTCAAGATCGAGCACAACGTCAAGGACGGCGG
CGTGCAGCTCGCCGACGCGTACCAGCAGAACACCCCCATCGGCGACGGCTCCGTGCTGCTGCCTGACAAC
CACTACCTGAGCTTCCAGAGCAAGCTGTTCAAAGACCCCAACGAGCAGCGCGATCACATGGTCCTGCTGG
AGTTCGTTACCGCCGCCGGGATAACTCCCGGCATGGACGAGCTGTACAAGTGAGCGGCCGCGCTTATCGA
TAATCAACCTCTGGATTACAAAATTTGTGAAAGATTGACTGGTATTCTTAACTATGTTGCTCCTTTTACG
CTATGTGGATACGCTGCTTTAATGCCTTTGTATCATGCTATTGCTTCCCGTATGGCTTTCATTTTCTCCT
CCTTGTATAAATCCTGGTTGCTGTCTCTTTATGAGGAGTTGTGGCCCGTTGTCAGGCAACGTGGCGTGGT
GTGCACTGTGTTTGCTGACGCAACCCCCACTGGTTGGGGCATTGCCACCACCTGTCAGCTCCTTTCCGGG
ACTTTCGCTTTCCCCCTCCCTATTGCCACGGCGGAACTCATCGCCGCCTGCCTTGCCCGCTGCTGGACAG
GGGCTCGGCTGTTGGGCACTGACAATTCCGTGGTGTTGTCGGGGAAATCATCGTCCTTTCCTTGGCTGCT
CGCCTGTGTTGCCACCTGGATTCTGCGCGGGACGTCCTTCTGCTACGTCCCTTCGGCCCTCAATCCAGCG
GACCTTCCTTCCCGCGGCCTGCTGCCGGCTCTGCGGCCTCTTCCGCGTCTTCGCCTTCGCCCTCAGACGA
GTCGGATCTCCCTTTGGGCCGCCTCCCCGCATCGATACCGTCGACGCGGCCGCATCGATAAGCTTGTCGA
CGATATCTCTAGAGGATCATAATCAGCCATACCACATTTGTAGAGGTTTTACTTGCTTTAAAAAACCTCC
CACACCTCCCCCTGAACCTGAAACATAAAATGAATGCAATTGTTGTTGTTAACTTGTTTATTGCAGCTTA
TAATGGTTACAAATAAAGCAATAGCATCACAAATTTCACAAATAAAGCATTTTTTTCACTGCCCAGCTTT
TGTTCCCTTTAGTGAGGGTTAATTGCGCGCTTGGCGTAATCATGGTCATAGCTGTTTCCTGTGTGAAATT
GTTATCCGCTCACAATTCCACACAACATACGAGCCGGAAGCATAAAGTGTAAAGCCTGGGGTGCCTAATG
AGTGAGCTAACTCACATTAATTGCGTTGCGCTCACTGCCCGCTTTCCAGTCGGGAAACCTGTCGTGCCAG
CTGCATTAATGAATCGGCCAACGCGCGGGGAGAGGCGGTTTGCGTATTGGGCGCTCTTCCGCTTCCTCGC
TCACTGACTCGCTGCGCTCGGTCGTTCGGCTGCGGCGAGCGGTATCAGCTCACTCAAAGGCGGTAATACG
GTTATCCACAGAATCAGGGGATAACGCAGGAAAGAACATGTGAGCAAAAGGCCAGCAAAAGGCCAGGAAC
CGTAAAAAGGCCGCGTTGCTGGCGTTTTTCCATAGGCTCCGCCCCCCTGACGAGCATCACAAAAATCGAC
GCTCAAGTCAGAGGTGGCGAAACCCGACAGGACTATAAAGATACCAGGCGTTTCCCCCTGGAAGCTCCCT
CGTGCGCTCTCCTGTTCCGACCCTGCCGCTTACCGGATACCTGTCCGCCTTTCTCCCTTCGGGAAGCGTG
GCGCTTTCTCATAGCTCACGCTGTAGGTATCTCAGTTCGGTGTAGGTCGTTCGCTCCAAGCTGGGCTGTG
TGCACGAACCCCCCGTTCAGCCCGACCGCTGCGCCTTATCCGGTAACTATCGTCTTGAGTCCAACCCGGT
AAGACACGACTTATCGCCACTGGCAGCAGCCACTGGTAACAGGATTAGCAGAGCGAGGTATGTAGGCGGT
GCTACAGAGTTCTTGAAGTGGTGGCCTAACTACGGCTACACTAGAAGAACAGTATTTGGTATCTGCGCTC
TGCTGAAGCCAGTTACCTTCGGAAAAAGAGTTGGTAGCTCTTGATCCGGCAAACAAACCACCGCTGGTAG
CGGTGGTTTTTTTGTTTGCAAGCAGCAGATTACGCGCAGAAAAAAAGGATCTCAAGAAGATCCTTTGATC
TTTTCTACGGGGTCTGACGCTCAGTGGAACGAAAACTCACGTTAAGGGATTTTGGTCATGAGATTATCAA
AAAGGATCTTCACCTAGATCCTTTTAAATTAAAAATGAAGTTTTAAATCAATCTAAAGTATATATGAGTA
AACTTGGTCTGACAGTTACCAATGCTTAATCAGTGAGGCACCTATCTCAGCGATCTGTCTATTTCGTTCA
TCCATAGTTGCCTGACTCCCCGTCGTGTAGATAACTACGATACGGGAGGGCTTACCATCTGGCCCCAGTG
CTGCAATGATACCGCGAGACCCACGCTCACCGGCTCCAGATTTATCAGCAATAAACCAGCCAGCCGGAAG
GGCCGAGCGCAGAAGTGGTCCTGCAACTTTATCCGCCTCCATCCAGTCTATTAATTGTTGCCGGGAAGCT
AGAGTAAGTAGTTCGCCAGTTAATAGTTTGCGCAACGTTGTTGCCATTGCTACAGGCATCGTGGTGTCAC
GCTCGTCGTTTGGTATGGCTTCATTCAGCTCCGGTTCCCAACGATCAAGGCGAGTTACATGATCCCCCAT
GTTGTGCAAAAAAGCGGTTAGCTCCTTCGGTCCTCCGATCGTTGTCAGAAGTAAGTTGGCCGCAGTGTTA
TCACTCATGGTTATGGCAGCACTGCATAATTCTCTTACTGTCATGCCATCCGTAAGATGCTTTTCTGTGA
CTGGTGAGTACTCAACCAAGTCATTCTGAGAATAGTGTATGCGGCGACCGAGTTGCTCTTGCCCGGCGTC
AATACGGGATAATACCGCGCCACATAGCAGAACTTTAAAAGTGCTCATCATTGGAAAACGTTCTTCGGGG
CGAAAACTCTCAAGGATCTTACCGCTGTTGAGATCCAGTTCGATGTAACCCACTCGTGCACCCAACTGAT
CTTCAGCATCTTTTACTTTCACCAGCGTTTCTGGGTGAGCAAAAACAGGAAGGCAAAATGCCGCAAAAAA
GGGAATAAGGGCGACACGGAAATGTTGAATACTCATACTCTTCCTTTTTCAATATTATTGAAGCATTTAT
CAGGGTTATTGTCTCATGAGCGGATACATATTTGAATGTATTTAGAAAAATAAACAAATAGGGGTTCCGC
GCACATTTCCCCGAAAAGTGCCAC
